>Addgene plasmid #178262 | pLKO_HA.HSV.V5_mCherry-NLS | addgene full sequence | sequence record 353017 | Addgene NGS Result
CGACCTACACCGAACTGAGATACCTACAGCGTGAGCTATGAGAAAGCGCCACGCTTCCCGAAGGGAGAAA
GGCGGACAGGTATCCGGTAAGCGGCAGGGTCGGAACAGGAGAGCGCACGAGGGAGCTTCCAGGGGGAAAC
GCCTGGTATCTTTATAGTCCTGTCGGGTTTCGCCACCTCTGACTTGAGCGTCGATTTTTGTGATGCTCGT
CAGGGGGGCGGAGCCTATGGAAAAACGCCAGCAACGCGGCCTTTTTACGGTTCCTGGCCTTTTGCTGGCC
TTTTGCTCACATGTTCTTTCCTGCGTTATCCCCTGATTCTGTGGATAACCGTATTACCGCCTTTGAGTGA
GCTGATACCGCTCGCCGCAGCCGAACGACCGAGCGCAGCGAGTCAGTGAGCGAGGAAGCGGAAGAGCGCC
CAATACGCAAACCGCCTCTCCCCGCGCGTTGGCCGATTCATTAATGCAGCTGGCACGACAGGTTTCCCGA
CTGGAAAGCGGGCAGTGAGCGCAACGCAATTAATGTGAGTTAGCTCACTCATTAGGCACCCCAGGCTTTA
CACTTTATGCTTCCGGCTCGTATGTTGTGTGGAATTGTGAGCGGATAACAATTTCACACAGGAAACAGCT
ATGACCATGATTACGCCAAGCGCGCAATTAACCCTCACTAAAGGGAACAAAAGCTGGAGCTGCAAGCTTA
ATGTAGTCTTATGCAATACTCTTGTAGTCTTGCAACATGGTAACGATGAGTTAGCAACATGCCTTACAAG
GAGAGAAAAAGCACCGTGCATGGCGATTGGTGGAAGTAAGGTGGTACGATCGTGCCTTATTAGGAAGGCA
ACAGACGGGTCTGACATGGATTGGACGAACCACTGAATTGCCGCATTGCAGAGATATTGTATTTAAGTGC
CTAGCTCGATACATAAACGGGTCTCTCTGGTTAGACCAGATCTGAGCCTGGGAGCTCTCTGGCTAACTAG
GGAACCCACTGCTTAAGCCTCAATAAAGCTTGCCTTGAGTGCTTCAAGTAGTGTGTGCCCGTCTGTTGTG
TGACTCTGGTAACTAGAGATCCCTCAGACCCTTTTAGTCAGTGTGGAAAATCTCTAGCAGTGGCGCCCGA
ACAGGGACTTGAAAGCGAAAGGGAAACCAGAGGAGCTCTCTCGACGCAGGACTCGGCTTGCTGAAGCGCG
CACGGCAAGAGGCGAGGGGCGGCGACTGGTGAGTACGCCAAAAATTTTGACTAGCGGAGGCTAGAAGGAG
AGAGATGGGTGCGAGAGCGTCAGTATTAAGCGGGGGAGAATTAGATCGCGATGGGAAAAAATTCGGTTAA
GGCCAGGGGGAAAGAAAAAATATAAATTAAAACATATAGTATGGGCAAGCAGGGAGCTAGAACGATTCGC
AGTTAATCCTGGCCTGTTAGAAACATCAGAAGGCTGTAGACAAATACTGGGACAGCTACAACCATCCCTT
CAGACAGGATCAGAAGAACTTAGATCATTATATAATACAGTAGCAACCCTCTATTGTGTGCATCAAAGGA
TAGAGATAAAAGACACCAAGGAAGCTTTAGACAAGATAGAGGAAGAGCAAAACAAAAGTAAGACCACCGC
ACAGCAAGCGGCCGCTGATCTTCAGACCTGGAGGAGGAGATATGAGGGACAATTGGAGAAGTGAATTATA
TAAATATAAAGTAGTAAAAATTGAACCATTAGGAGTAGCACCCACCAAGGCAAAGAGAAGAGTGGTGCAG
AGAGAAAAAAGAGCAGTGGGAATAGGAGCTTTGTTCCTTGGGTTCTTGGGAGCAGCAGGAAGCACTATGG
GCGCAGCGTCAATGACGCTGACGGTACAGGCCAGACAATTATTGTCTGGTATAGTGCAGCAGCAGAACAA
TTTGCTGAGGGCTATTGAGGCGCAACAGCATCTGTTGCAACTCACAGTCTGGGGCATCAAGCAGCTCCAG
GCAAGAATCCTGGCTGTGGAAAGATACCTAAAGGATCAACAGCTCCTGGGGATTTGGGGTTGCTCTGGAA
AACTCATTTGCACCACTGCTGTGCCTTGGAATGCTAGTTGGAGTAATAAATCTCTGGAACAGATTTGGAA
TCACACGACCTGGATGGAGTGGGACAGAGAAATTAACAATTACACAAGCTTAATACACTCCTTAATTGAA
GAATCGCAAAACCAGCAAGAAAAGAATGAACAAGAATTATTGGAATTAGATAAATGGGCAAGTTTGTGGA
ATTGGTTTAACATAACAAATTGGCTGTGGTATATAAAATTATTCATAATGATAGTAGGAGGCTTGGTAGG
TTTAAGAATAGTTTTTGCTGTACTTTCTATAGTGAATAGAGTTAGGCAGGGATATTCACCATTATCGTTT
CAGACCCACCTCCCAACCCCGAGGGGACCCGACAGGCCCGAAGGAATAGAAGAAGAAGGTGGAGAGAGAG
ACAGAGACAGATCCATTCGATTAGTGAACGGATCTCGACGGTATCGATCACGAGACTAGTATCGAGCGGC
CGCCCCCTTCACCGAGGGCCTATTTCCCATGATTCCTTCATATTTGCATATACGATACAAGGCTGTTAGA
GAGATAATTGGAATTAATTTGACTGTAAACACAAAGATATTAGTACAAAATACGTGACGTAGAAAGTAAT
AATTTCTTGGGTAGTTTGCAGTTTTAAAATTATGTTTTAAAATGGACTATCATATGCTTACCGTAACTTG
AAAGTATTTCGATTTCTTGGCTTTATATATCTTGTGGAAAGGACGAAACACCGGGTCTTCGAGAAGACCT
GTTTTAGAGCTAGAAATAGCAAGTTAAAATAAGGCTAGTCCGTTATCAACTTGAAAAAGTGGCACCGAGT
CGGTGCTTTTTTTAATTCTCGACCTCGAGACAAATGGCAGTATTCATCCACAATTTTAAAAGAAAAGGGG
GGATTGGGGGGTACAGTGCAGGGGAAAGAATAGTAGACATAATAGCAACAGACATACAAACTAAAGAATT
ACAAAAACAAATTACAAAAATTCAAAATTTTCGGGTTTATTACAGGGACAGCAGAGATCCACTTTGGCCG
CGGCTCGAGGCGATAAGCTTTGCAAAGATGGATAAAGTTTTAAACAGAGAGGAATCTTTGCAGCTAATGG
ACCTTCTAGGTCTTGAAAGGAGTGGGAATTGGCTCCGGTGCCCGTCAGTGGGCAGAGCGCACATCGCCCA
CAGTCCCCGAGAAGTTGGGGGGAGGGGTCGGCAATTGAACCGGTGCCTAGAGAAGGTGGCGCGGGGTAAA
CTGGGAAAGTGATGTCGTGTACTGGCTCCGCCTTTTTCCCGAGGGTGGGGGAGAACCGTATATAAGTGCA
GTAGTCGCCGTGAACGTTCTTTTTCGCAACGGGTTTGCCGCCAGAACACAGGTAAGTGCCGTGTGTGGTT
CCCGCGGGCCTGGCCTCTTTACGGGTTATGGCCCTTGCGTGCCTTGAATTACTTCCACCTGGCTGCAGTA
CGTGATTCTTGATCCCGAGCTTCGGGTTGGAAGTGGGTGGGAGAGTTCGAGGCCTTGCGCTTAAGGAGCC
CCTTCGCCTCGTGCTTGAGTTGAGGCCTGGCCTGGGCGCTGGGGCCGCCGCGTGCGAATCTGGTGGCACC
TTCGCGCCTGTCTCGCTGCTTTCGATAAGTCTCTAGCCATTTAAAATTTTTGATGACCTGCTGCGACGCT
TTTTTTCTGGCAAGATAGTCTTGTAAATGCGGGCCAAGATCTGCACACTGGTATTTCGGTTTTTGGGGCC
GCGGGCGGCGACGGGGCCCGTGCGTCCCAGCGCACATGTTCGGCGAGGCGGGGCCTGCGAGCGCGGCCAC
CGAGAATCGGACGGGGGTAGTCTCAAGCTGGCCGGCCTGCTCTGGTGCCTGGCCTCGCGCCGCCGTGTAT
CGCCCCGCCCTGGGCGGCAAGGCTGGCCCGGTCGGCACCAGTTGCGTGAGCGGAAAGATGGCCGCTTCCC
GGCCCTGCTGCAGGGAGCTCAAAATGGAGGACGCGGCGCTCGGGAGAGCGGGCGGGTGAGTCACCCACAC
AAAGGAAAAGGGCCTTTCCGTCCTCAGCCGTCGCTTCATGTGACTCCACGGAGTACCGGGCGCCGTCCAG
GCACCTCGATTAGTTCTCGAGCTTTTGGAGTACGTCGTCTTTAGGTTGGGGGGAGGGGTTTTATGCGATG
GAGTTTCCCCACACTGAGTGGGTGGAGACTGAAGTTAGGCCAGCTTGGCACTTGATGTAATTCTCCTTGG
AATTTGCCCTTTTTGAGTTTGGATCTTGGTTCATTCTCAAGCCTCAGACAGTGGTTCAAAGTTTTTTTCT
TCCATTTCAGGTGTCGTGAGGAATTCTGCAGTCGATCGACGGTACCGCGGGCCCGGGATCCACGGTCGCC
ACCATGGGCTACCCATACGATGTGCCAGATTACGCTGGAGGAGGCGGGGGAGGGCAGCCCGAGCTGGCCC
CCGAGGACCCCGAGGACGGAGGAGGCGGGGGAGGGGGCAAACCAATTCCAAACCCACTGCTGGGACTGGA
TTCCACAGGCATGCTGATGGTGAGCAAGGGCGAGGAGGATAACATGGCCATCATCAAGGAGTTCATGCGC
TTCAAGGTGCACATGGAGGGCTCCGTGAACGGCCACGAGTTCGAGATCGAGGGCGAGGGCGAGGGCCGCC
CCTACGAGGGCACCCAGACCGCCAAGCTGAAGGTGACCAAGGGTGGCCCCCTGCCCTTCGCCTGGGACAT
CCTGTCCCCTCAGTTCATGTACGGCTCCAAGGCCTACGTGAAGCACCCCGCCGACATCCCCGACTACTTG
AAGCTGTCCTTCCCCGAGGGCTTCAAGTGGGAGCGCGTGATGAACTTCGAGGACGGCGGCGTGGTGACCG
TGACCCAGGACTCCTCCCTGCAGGACGGCGAGTTCATCTACAAGGTGAAGCTGCGCGGCACCAACTTCCC
CTCCGACGGCCCCGTAATGCAGAAGAAGACCATGGGCTGGGAGGCCTCCTCCGAGCGGATGTACCCCGAG
GACGGCGCCCTGAAGGGCGAGATCAAGCAGAGGCTGAAGCTGAAGGACGGCGGCCACTACGACGCTGAGG
TCAAGACCACCTACAAGGCCAAGAAGCCCGTGCAGCTGCCCGGCGCCTACAACGTCAACATCAAGTTGGA
CATCACCTCCCACAACGAGGACTACACCATCGTGGAACAGTACGAACGCGCCGAGGGCCGCCACTCCACC
GGCGGCATGGACGAGCTGTACAAGAAACGGCCAGCCGAGGATATGGAGGAAGAACAAGCCTTTAAACGAT
CTCGATAAAGCGGCCGCGTCGACAATCAACCTCTGGATTACAAAATTTGTGAAAGATTGACTGGTATTCT
TAACTATGTTGCTCCTTTTACGCTATGTGGATACGCTGCTTTAATGCCTTTGTATCATGCTATTGCTTCC
CGTATGGCTTTCATTTTCTCCTCCTTGTATAAATCCTGGTTGCTGTCTCTTTATGAGGAGTTGTGGCCCG
TTGTCAGGCAACGTGGCGTGGTGTGCACTGTGTTTGCTGACGCAACCCCCACTGGTTGGGGCATTGCCAC
CACCTGTCAGCTCCTTTCCGGGACTTTCGCTTTCCCCCTCCCTATTGCCACGGCGGAACTCATCGCCGCC
TGCCTTGCCCGCTGCTGGACAGGGGCTCGGCTGTTGGGCACTGACAATTCCGTGGTGTTGTCGGGGAAGC
TGACGTCCTTTCCATGGCTGCTCGCCTGTGTTGCCACCTGGATTCTGCGCGGGACGTCCTTCTGCTACGT
CCCTTCGGCCCTCAATCCAGCGGACCTTCCTTCCCGCGGCCTGCTGCCGGCTCTGCGGCCTCTTCCGCAT
CTTCGCCTTCGCCCTCAGACGAGTCGGATCTCCCTTTGGGCCGCCTCCCCGCCTGGGTACCTTTAAGACC
AATGACTTACAAGGCAGCTGTAGATCTTAGCCACTTTTTAAAAGAAAAGGGGGGACTGGAAGGGCTAATT
CACTCCCAACGAAGATAAGATCTGCTTTTTGCTTGTACTGGGTCTCTCTGGTTAGACCAGATCTGAGCCT
GGGAGCTCTCTGGCTAACTAGGGAACCCACTGCTTAAGCCTCAATAAAGCTTGCCTTGAGTGCTTCAAGT
AGTGTGTGCCCGTCTGTTGTGTGACTCTGGTAACTAGAGATCCCTCAGACCCTTTTAGTCAGTGTGGAAA
ATCTCTAGCAGTAGTAGTTCATGTCATCTTATTATTCAGTATTTATAACTTGCAAAGAAATGAATATCAG
AGAGTGAGAGGAACTTGTTTATTGCAGCTTATAATGGTTACAAATAAAGCAATAGCATCACAAATTTCAC
AAATAAAGCATTTTTTTCACTGCATTCTAGTTGTGGTTTGTCCAAACTCATCAATGTATCTTATCATGTC
TGGCTCTAGCTATCCCGCCCCTAACTCCGCCCATCCCGCCCCTAACTCCGCCCAGTTCCGCCCATTCTCC
GCCCCATGGCTGACTAATTTTTTTTATTTATGCAGAGGCCGAGGCCGCCTCGGCCTCTGAGCTATTCCAG
AAGTAGTGAGGAGGCTTTTTTGGAGGCCTAGGGACGTACCCAATTCGCCCTATAGTGAGTCGTATTACGC
GCGCTCACTGGCCGTCGTTTTACAACGTCGTGACTGGGAAAACCCTGGCGTTACCCAACTTAATCGCCTT
GCAGCACATCCCCCTTTCGCCAGCTGGCGTAATAGCGAAGAGGCCCGCACCGATCGCCCTTCCCAACAGT
TGCGCAGCCTGAATGGCGAATGGG
[124 nt withheld, positions 6815-6938]
C
[91 nt withheld, positions 6940-7030]
A
[49 nt withheld, positions 7032-7080]
CCTTTGACGTTGGAGTCCACGTTCTTT
[37 nt withheld, positions 7108-7144]
ACCCTATCTCGGTCTATTCTTTTGATTTATAAGGGATTTTGCCGATTTCGGCCTATTGGTTAAAAAATGA
GCTGATTTAACAAAAATTTAACGCGAATTTTAACAAAATATTAACGCTTACAATTTAGGTGGCACTTTTC
GGGGAAATGTGCGCGGAACCCCTATTTGTTTATTTTTCTAAATACATTCAAATATGTATCCGCTCATGAG
ACAATAACCCTGATAAATGCTTCAATAATATTGAAAAAGGAAGAGTATGAGTATTCAACATTTCCGTGTC
GCCCTTATTCCCTTTTTTGCGGCATTTTGCCTTCCTGTTTTTGCTCACCCAGAAACGCTGGTGAAAGTAA
AAGATGCTGAAGATCAGTTGGGTGCACGAGTGGGTTACATCGAACTGGATCTCAACAGCGGTAAGATCCT
TGAGAGTTTTCGCCCCGAAGAACGTTTTCCAATGATGAGCACTTTTAAAGTTCTGCTATGTGGCGCGGTA
TTATCCCGTATTGACGCCGGGCAAGAGCAACTCGGTCGCCGCATACACTATTCTCAGAATGACTTGGTTG
AGTACTCACCAGTCACAGAAAAGCATCTTACGGATGGCATGACAGTAAGAGAATTATGCAGTGCTGCCAT
AACCATGAGTGATAACACTGCGGCCAACTTACTTCTGACAACGATCGGAGGACCGAAGGAGCTAACCGCT
TTTTTGCACAACATGGGGGATCATGTAACTCGCCTTGATCGTTGGGAACCGGAGCTGAATGAAGCCATAC
CAAACGACGAGCGTGACACCACGATGCCTGTAGCAATGGCAACAACGTTGCGCAAACTATTAACTGGCGA
ACTACTTACTCTAGCTTCCCGGCAACAATTAATAGACTGGATGGAGGCGGATAAAGTTGCAGGACCACTT
CTGCGCTCGGCCCTTCCGGCTGGCTGGTTTATTGCTGATAAATCTGGAGCCGGTGAGCGTGGGTCTCGCG
GTATCATTGCAGCACTGGGGCCAGATGGTAAGCCCTCCCGTATCGTAGTTATCTACACGACGGGGAGTCA
GGCAACTATGGATGAACGAAATAGACAGATCGCTGAGATAGGTGCCTCACTGATTAAGCATTGGTAACTG
TCAGACCAAGTTTACTCATATATACTTTAGATTGATTTAAAACTTCATTTTTAATTTAAAAGGATCTAGG
TGAAGATCCTTTTTGATAATCTCATGACCAAAATCCCTTAACGTGAGTTTTCGTTCCACTGAGCGTCAGA
CCCCGTAGAAAAGATCAAAGGATCTTCTTGAGATCCTTTTTTTCTGCGCGTAATCTGCTGCTTGCAAACA
AAAAAACCACCGCTACCAGCGGTGGTTTGTTTGCCGGATCAAGAGCTACCAACTCTTTTTCCGAAGGTAA
CTGGCTTCAGCAGAGCGCAGATACCAAATACTGTTCTTCTAGTGTAGCCGTAGTTAGGCCACCACTTCAA
GAACTCTGTAGCACCGCCTACATACCTCGCTCTGCTAATCCTGTTACCAGTGGCTGCTGCCAGTGGCGAT
AAGTCGTGTCTTACCGGGTTGGACTCAAGACGATAGTTACCGGATAAGGCGCAGCGGTCGGGCTGAACGG
GGGGTTCGTGCACACAGCCCAGCTTGGAGCGAA
Features (pLannotate 1.2.2; 30 found; start..end, strand, type, name):
    416..508     +  CDS            lacI (fragment): lac repressor; lacI; The lac repressor binds to the lac operator to inhibit transcription in E. coli. This inhibition can be relieved by adding lactose or isopropyl-β-D-thiogalactopyranoside (IPTG).
    521..542     +  protein_bind   CAP binding site: CAP binding activates transcription in the presence of cAMP. E. coli catabolite activator protein
    557..587     +  promoter       lac promoter: promoter for the E. coli lac operon
    595..611     +  protein_bind   lac operator: The lac repressor binds to the lac operator to inhibit transcription in E. coli. This inhibition can be relieved by adding lactose or isopropyl-β-D-thiogalactopyranoside (IPTG). lac repressor encoded by lacI
    656..674     +  promoter       T3 promoter: promoter for bacteriophage T3 RNA polymerase
    702..928     +  promoter       RSV promoter: Rous sarcoma virus enhancer/promoter
    929..1109    +  LTR            5' LTR (truncated): truncated 5' long terminal repeat (LTR) from HIV-1
   1156..1281    +  misc_feature   HIV-1 Ψ: packaging signal of human immunodeficiency virus type 1
   1265..1628    +  CDS            HIV-1 gag (fragment): gag protein from human immunodeficiency virus 1; gag
   1774..2007    +  misc_feature   RRE: The Rev response element (RRE) of HIV-1 allows for Rev-dependent mRNA export from the nucleus to the cytoplasm.
   2384..2484    +  CDS            Rev (fragment): human immunodeficiency virus 1 (HIV-1) Rev protein; rev; enhances nuclear export of unspliced and incompletely spliced viral mRNAs
   2534..2774    +  promoter       U6 promoter: RNA polymerase III promoter for human U6 snRNA
   2801..2876    +  misc_RNA       gRNA scaffold: guide RNA scaffold for the Streptococcus pyogenes CRISPR/Cas9 system
   2924..3041    +  misc_feature   cPPT/CTS: central polypurine tract and central termination sequence of HIV-1
   3108..3174    +  CDS            small t antigen (fragment): SV40 (simian virus 40) small t antigen
   3181..4359    +  promoter       EF-1α promoter: strong constitutive promoter for human elongation factor EF-1α
   4376..4401    +  misc_feature   MCS (fragment): multiple cloning site
   4420..4446    +  CDS            3xHA (fragment): three tandem HA epitope tags
   4567..5274    +  CDS            mCherry: mCherry is a basic (constitutively fluorescent) red fluorescent protein published in 2004, derived from Discosoma sp.. It is reported to be a very rapidly-maturing monomer with low acid sensitivity.
   5344..5932    +  misc_feature   WPRE: woodchuck hepatitis virus posttranscriptional regulatory element
   5937..6074    +  CDS            nef (fragment): NEF_HV1LA - Experimental evidence at protein level: Swiss-Prot protein existence level 1. Extracellular Nef protein targets CD4(+) T-lymphocytes for apoptosis by interacting with CXCR4 surface receptors. From Human immunodeficiency virus type 1 group M subtype B (isolate Lai) (HIV-1).
   6060..6240    +  LTR            5' LTR (truncated): truncated 5' long terminal repeat (LTR) from HIV-1
   6312..6433    +  polyA_signal   SV40 poly(A) signal: SV40 polyadenylation signal
   6473..6608    +  rep_origin     SV40 ori: SV40 origin of replication
   6629..6647    -  promoter       T7 promoter: promoter for bacteriophage T7 RNA polymerase
   6655..6810    +  CDS            lacZα (fragment): LacZα fragment of β-galactosidase; lacZ fragment
   6815..7243    +  rep_origin     f1 ori (sequence partly withheld): f1 bacteriophage origin of replication; arrow indicates direction of (+) strand synthesis
   7296..7400    +  promoter       AmpR promoter: bla
   7401..8261    +  CDS            AmpR: β-lactamase; bla; confers resistance to ampicillin, carbenicillin, and related antibiotics
   8432..233     +  rep_origin     ori (across the origin): high-copy-number ColE1/pMB1/pBR322/pUC origin of replication
