[The description below was written by a language model from this plasmid's Addgene catalogue record and pLannotate feature annotations shown in this document.]
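Description:
pLKO_HA.HSV.V5_mCherry-NLS is a lentiviral transfer plasmid on a pLKO-type backbone (sequenced record about 8.8 kb) that combines an sgRNA expression cassette with a nuclear "protein barcode" reporter. It is propagated in E. coli through a high-copy ColE1/pUC origin with ampicillin selection (AmpR), and the backbone also carries an f1 origin, an SV40 origin and residual lac/lacZα, T3 and T7 elements. No mammalian drug-selection marker is annotated, so transduced cells are identified through the reporter.

The viral portion has the layout of a Tat-independent design. An RSV promoter drives a truncated HIV-1 5' LTR, followed by the Ψ packaging signal with a gag fragment, the RRE for Rev-dependent export of the genomic RNA, and a cPPT/CTS. It closes with a WPRE, a truncated 3' LTR and an SV40 polyadenylation signal.

Within the provirus, a human U6 Pol III promoter sits immediately upstream of the S. pyogenes Cas9 gRNA scaffold, forming the site into which a guide spacer is cloned. Cas9 itself is not encoded. Downstream, the EF-1α promoter drives mCherry carrying an N-terminal combination of HA, HSV and V5 epitope tags and a C-terminal nuclear localization signal. The automated annotation detects only the HA tag and mCherry; the HSV, V5 and NLS parts are known from the catalogue entry.

The specific epitope combination acts as an antibody-detectable barcode concentrated in the nucleus, marking which vector, and hence which guide, a cell received. According to the record, this is used for vector and cell tracking and enables spatial, imaging-based readout of CRISPR screens.
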