Addgene plasmid #178262: pLKO_HA.HSV.V5_mCherry-NLS
Purpose: Nuclear Protein Barcode (nPC) for vector/cell tracking. Contains U6 trRNA cassette for sgRNA cloning. Enables spatial detection of CRISPR screens.
Depositing lab: Brian Brown. Depositing organization: Icahn School of Medicine at Mount Sinai. Publication: Spatial CRISPR genomics identifies regulators of the tumor microenvironment. Dhainaut M, Rose SA, Akturk G, Wroblewska A, Nielsen SR, Park ES, Buckup M, Roudko V, Pia L, Sweeney R, Le Berichel J, Wilk CM, Bektesevic A, Lee BH, Bhardwaj N, Rahman AH, Baccarini A, Gnjatic S, Pe'er D, Merad M, Brown BD. Cell. 2022 Mar 10. pii: S0092-8674(22)00195-7. doi: 10.1016/j.cell.2022.02.015. PubMed 35290801.
Backbone
  Vector backbone: pLKO
  Backbone size w/o insert (bp): 9000
  Vector type: Lentiviral
Growth in bacteria
  Bacterial resistance: Ampicillin, 100 μg/mL
  Growth temperature: 37°C
  Growth strain: NEB Stable
  Copy number: High Copy
Gene/Insert
  Gene/Insert name: nPC Tagged mCherry-NLS
  Species: H. sapiens (human)
  Insert size (bp): 1000
  Promoter: eF1a
  Tag / fusion protein: HA.HSV.V5 (N terminal on insert); Nuclear Localization Signal (C terminal on insert)
  Cloning method: Restriction Enzyme; 5′ cloning site unknown (unknown if destroyed)
  Sequencing primers: 5′ cctttttgagtttggatcttggttcat
Terms and licenses: Academic/Nonprofit Terms; Industry Terms: Not Available to Industry
Depositor comments: Please visit https://www.biorxiv.org/content/10.1101/2021.07.13.451021v1 for bioRxiv preprint.
How to cite: pLKO_HA.HSV.V5_mCherry-NLS was a gift from Brian Brown (Addgene plasmid # 178262 ; http://n2t.net/addgene:178262 ; RRID:Addgene_178262)
